>Addgene plasmid #75541 | SGK3 gRNA (BRDN0001146281) | addgene full sequence | sequence record 188971 | Addgene Assembled Sequence
CCCGGGTGCAAAGATGGATAAAGTTTTAAACAGAGAGGAATCTTTGCAGCTAATGGACCTTCTAGGTCTT
GAAAGGAGTGGGAATTGGCTCCGGTGCCCGTCAGTGGGCAGAGCGCACATCGCCCACAGTCCCCGAGAAG
TTGGGGGGAGGGGTCGGCAATTGATCCGGTGCCTAGAGAAGGTGGCGCGGGGTAAACTGGGAAAGTGATG
TCGTGTACTGGCTCCGCCTTTTTCCCGAGGGTGGGGGAGAACCGTATATAAGTGCAGTAGTCGCCGTGAA
CGTTCTTTTTCGCAACGGGTTTGCCGCCAGAACACAGGTAAGTGCCGTGTGTGGTTCCCGCGGGCCTGGC
CTCTTTACGGGTTATGGCCCTTGCGTGCCTTGAATTACTTCCACCTGGCTGCAGTACGTGATTCTTGATC
CCGAGCTTCGGGTTGGAAGTGGGTGGGAGAGTTCGAGGCCTTGCGCTTAAGGAGCCCCTTCGCCTCGTGC
TTGAGTTGAGGCCTGGCCTGGGCGCTGGGGCCGCCGCGTGCGAATCTGGTGGCACCTTCGCGCCTGTCTC
GCTGCTTTCGATAAGTCTCTAGCCATTTAAAATTTTTGATGACCTGCTGCGACGCTTTTTTTCTGGCAAG
ATAGTCTTGTAAATGCGGGCCAAGATCTGCACACTGGTATTTCGGTTTTTGGGGCCGCGGGCGGCGACGG
GGCCCGTGCGTCCCAGCGCACATGTTCGGCGAGGCGGGGCCTGCGAGCGCGGCCACCGAGAATCGGACGG
GGGTAGTCTCAAGCTGGCCGGCCTGCTCTGGTGCCTGGCCTCGCGCCGCCGTGTATCGCCCCGCCCTGGG
CGGCAAGGCTGGCCCGGTCGGCACCAGTTGCGTGAGCGGAAAGATGGCCGCTTCCCGGCCCTGCTGCAGG
GAGCTCAAAATGGAGGACGCGGCGCTCGGGAGAGCGGGCGGGTGAGTCACCCACACAAAGGAAAAGGGCC
TTTCCGTCCTCAGCCGTCGCTTCATGTGACTCCACGGAGTACCGGGCGCCGTCCAGGCACCTCGATTAGT
TCTCGAGCTTTTGGAGTACGTCGTCTTTAGGTTGGGGGGAGGGGTTTTATGCGATGGAGTTTCCCCACAC
TGAGTGGGTGGAGACTGAAGTTAGGCCAGCTTGGCACTTGATGTAATTCTCCTTGGAATTTGCCCTTTTT
GAGTTTGGATCTTGGTTCATTCTCAAGCCTCAGACAGTGGTTCAAAGTTTTTTTCTTCCATTTCAGGTGT
CGTGACGTACGGCCACCATGACCGAGTACAAGCCCACGGTGCGCCTCGCCACCCGCGACGACGTCCCCAG
GGCCGTACGCACCCTCGCCGCCGCGTTCGCCGACTACCCCGCCACGCGCCACACCGTCGATCCGGACCGC
CACATCGAGCGGGTCACCGAGCTGCAAGAACTCTTCCTCACGCGCGTCGGGCTCGACATCGGCAAGGTGT
GGGTCGCGGACGACGGCGCCGCCGTGGCGGTCTGGACCACGCCGGAGAGCGTCGAAGCGGGGGCGGTGTT
CGCCGAGATCGGCCCGCGCATGGCCGAGTTGAGCGGTTCCCGGCTGGCCGCGCAGCAACAGATGGAAGGC
CTCCTGGCGCCGCACCGGCCCAAGGAGCCCGCGTGGTTCCTGGCCACCGTCGGAGTCTCGCCCGACCACC
AGGGCAAGGGTCTGGGCAGCGCCGTCGTGCTCCCCGGAGTGGAGGCGGCCGAGCGCGCCGGGGTGCCCGC
CTTCCTGGAGACCTCCGCGCCCCGCAACCTCCCCTTCTACGAGCGGCTCGGCTTCACCGTCACCGCCGAC
GTCGAGGTGCCCGAAGGACCGCGCACCTGGTGCATGACCCGCAAGCCCGGTGCCTGAACGCGTTAAGTCG
ACAATCAACCTCTGGATTACAAAATTTGTGAAAGATTGACTGGTATTCTTAACTATGTTGCTCCTTTTAC
GCTATGTGGATACGCTGCTTTAATGCCTTTGTATCATGCTATTGCTTCCCGTATGGCTTTCATTTTCTCC
TCCTTGTATAAATCCTGGTTGCTGTCTCTTTATGAGGAGTTGTGGCCCGTTGTCAGGCAACGTGGCGTGG
TGTGCACTGTGTTTGCTGACGCAACCCCCACTGGTTGGGGCATTGCCACCACCTGTCAGCTCCTTTCCGG
GACTTTCGCTTTCCCCCTCCCTATTGCCACGGCGGAACTCATCGCCGCCTGCCTTGCCCGCTGCTGGACA
GGGGCTCGGCTGTTGGGCACTGACAATTCCGTGGTGTTGTCGGGGAAATCATCGTCCTTTCCTTGGCTGC
TCGCCTGTGTTGCCACCTGGATTCTGCGCGGGACGTCCTTCTGCTACGTCCCTTCGGCCCTCAATCCAGC
GGACCTTCCTTCCCGCGGCCTGCTGCCGGCTCTGCGGCCTCTTCCGCGTCTTCGCCTTCGCCCTCAGACG
AGTCGGATCTCCCTTTGGGCCGCCTCCCCGCGTCGACTTTAAGACCAATGACTTACAAGGCAGCTGTAGA
TCTTAGCCACTTTTTAAAAGAAAAGGGGGGACTGGAAGGGCTAATTCACTCCCAACGAAGACAAGATCTG
CTTTTTGCTTGTACTGGGTCTCTCTGGTTAGACCAGATCTGAGCCTGGGAGCTCTCTGGCTAACTAGGGA
ACCCACTGCTTAAGCCTCAATAAAGCTTGCCTTGAGTGCTTCAAGTAGTGTGTGCCCGTCTGTTGTGTGA
CTCTGGTAACTAGAGATCCCTCAGACCCTTTTAGTCAGTGTGGAAAATCTCTAGCAGTACGTATAGTAGT
TCATGTCATCTTATTATTCAGTATTTATAACTTGCAAAGAAATGAATATCAGAGAGTGAGAGGAACTTGT
TTATTGCAGCTTATAATGGTTACAAATAAAGCAATAGCATCACAAATTTCACAAATAAAGCATTTTTTTC
ACTGCATTCTAGTTGTGGTTTGTCCAAACTCATCAATGTATCTTATCATGTCTGGCTCTAGCTATCCCGC
CCCTAACTCCGCCCATCCCGCCCCTAACTCCGCCCAGTTCCGCCCATTCTCCGCCCCATGGCTGACTAAT
TTTTTTTATTTATGCAGAGGCCGAGGCCGCCTCGGCCTCTGAGCTATTCCAGAAGTAGTGAGGAGGCTTT
TTTGGAGGCCTAGGGACGTACCCAATTCGCCCTATAGTGAGTCGTATTACGCGCGCTCACTGGCCGTCGT
TTTACAACGTCGTGACTGGGAAAACCCTGGCGTTACCCAACTTAATCGCCTTGCAGCACATCCCCCTTTC
GCCAGCTGGCGTAATAGCGAAGAGGCCCGCACCGATCGCCCTTCCCAACAGTTGCGCAGCCTGAATGGCG
AATGGG
[124 nt withheld, positions 3367-3490]
C
[91 nt withheld, positions 3492-3582]
A
[49 nt withheld, positions 3584-3632]
CCTTTGACGTTGGAGTCCACGTTCTTT
[37 nt withheld, positions 3660-3696]
ACCCTATCTCGGTCTATTCTTTTGATTTATAAGGGATTTTGCCGATTTCGGCCTATTGGTTAAAAAATGA
GCTGATTTAACAAAAATTTAACGCGAATTTTAACAAAATATTAACGCTTACAATTTAGGTGGCACTTTTC
GGGGAAATGTGCGCGGAACCCCTATTTGTTTATTTTTCTAAATACATTCAAATATGTATCCGCTCATGAG
ACAATAACCCTGATAAATGCTTCAATAATATTGAAAAAGGAAGAGTATGAGTATTCAACATTTCCGTGTC
GCCCTTATTCCCTTTTTTGCGGCATTTTGCCTTCCTGTTTTTGCTCACCCAGAAACGCTGGTGAAAGTAA
AAGATGCTGAAGATCAGTTGGGTGCACGAGTGGGTTACATCGAACTGGATCTCAACAGCGGTAAGATCCT
TGAGAGTTTTCGCCCCGAAGAACGTTTTCCAATGATGAGCACTTTTAAAGTTCTGCTATGTGGCGCGGTA
TTATCCCGTATTGACGCCGGGCAAGAGCAACTCGGTCGCCGCATACACTATTCTCAGAATGACTTGGTTG
AGTACTCACCAGTCACAGAAAAGCATCTTACGGATGGCATGACAGTAAGAGAATTATGCAGTGCTGCCAT
AACCATGAGTGATAACACTGCGGCCAACTTACTTCTGACAACGATCGGAGGACCGAAGGAGCTAACCGCT
TTTTTGCACAACATGGGGGATCATGTAACTCGCCTTGATCGTTGGGAACCGGAGCTGAATGAAGCCATAC
CAAACGACGAGCGTGACACCACGATGCCTGTAGCAATGGCAACAACGTTGCGCAAACTATTAACTGGCGA
ACTACTTACTCTAGCTTCCCGGCAACAATTAATAGACTGGATGGAGGCGGATAAAGTTGCAGGACCACTT
CTGCGCTCGGCCCTTCCGGCTGGCTGGTTTATTGCTGATAAATCTGGAGCCGGTGAGCGTGGGTCTCGCG
GTATCATTGCAGCACTGGGGCCAGATGGTAAGCCCTCCCGTATCGTAGTTATCTACACGACGGGGAGTCA
GGCAACTATGGATGAACGAAATAGACAGATCGCTGAGATAGGTGCCTCACTGATTAAGCATTGGTAACTG
TCAGACCAAGTTTACTCATATATACTTTAGATTGATTTAAAACTTCATTTTTAATTTAAAAGGATCTAGG
TGAAGATCCTTTTTGATAATCTCATGACCAAAATCCCTTAACGTGAGTTTTCGTTCCACTGAGCGTCAGA
CCCCGTAGAAAAGATCAAAGGATCTTCTTGAGATCCTTTTTTTCTGCGCGTAATCTGCTGCTTGCAAACA
AAAAAACCACCGCTACCAGCGGTGGTTTGTTTGCCGGATCAAGAGCTACCAACTCTTTTTCCGAAGGTAA
CTGGCTTCAGCAGAGCGCAGATACCAAATACTGTTCTTCTAGTGTAGCCGTAGTTAGGCCACCACTTCAA
GAACTCTGTAGCACCGCCTACATACCTCGCTCTGCTAATCCTGTTACCAGTGGCTGCTGCCAGTGGCGAT
AAGTCGTGTCTTACCGGGTTGGACTCAAGACGATAGTTACCGGATAAGGCGCAGCGGTCGGGCTGAACGG
GGGGTTCGTGCACACAGCCCAGCTTGGAGCGAACGACCTACACCGAACTGAGATACCTACAGCGTGAGCT
ATGAGAAAGCGCCACGCTTCCCGAAGGGAGAAAGGCGGACAGGTATCCGGTAAGCGGCAGGGTCGGAACA
GGAGAGCGCACGAGGGAGCTTCCAGGGGGAAACGCCTGGTATCTTTATAGTCCTGTCGGGTTTCGCCACC
TCTGACTTGAGCGTCGATTTTTGTGATGCTCGTCAGGGGGGCGGAGCCTATGGAAAAACGCCAGCAACGC
GGCCTTTTTACGGTTCCTGGCCTTTTGCTGGCCTTTTGCTCACATGTTCTTTCCTGCGTTATCCCCTGAT
TCTGTGGATAACCGTATTACCGCCTTTGAGTGAGCTGATACCGCTCGCCGCAGCCGAACGACCGAGCGCA
GCGAGTCAGTGAGCGAGGAAGCGGAAGAGCGCCCAATACGCAAACCGCCTCTCCCCGCGCGTTGGCCGAT
TCATTAATGCAGCTGGCACGACAGGTTTCCCGACTGGAAAGCGGGCAGTGAGCGCAACGCAATTAATGTG
AGTTAGCTCACTCATTAGGCACCCCAGGCTTTACACTTTATGCTTCCGGCTCGTATGTTGTGTGGAATTG
TGAGCGGATAACAATTTCACACAGGAAACAGCTATGACCATGATTACGCCAAGCGCGCAATTAACCCTCA
CTAAAGGGAACAAAAGCTGGAGCTGCAAGCTTAATGTAGTCTTATGCAATACTCTTGTAGTCTTGCAACA
TGGTAACGATGAGTTAGCAACATGCCTTACAAGGAGAGAAAAAGCACCGTGCATGCCGATTGGTGGAAGT
AAGGTGGTACGATCGTGCCTTATTAGGAAGGCAACAGACGGGTCTGACATGGATTGGACGAACCACTGAA
TTGCCGCATTGCAGAGATATTGTATTTAAGTGCCTAGCTCGATACATAAACGGGTCTCTCTGGTTAGACC
AGATCTGAGCCTGGGAGCTCTCTGGCTAACTAGGGAACCCACTGCTTAAGCCTCAATAAAGCTTGCCTTG
AGTGCTTCAAGTAGTGTGTGCCCGTCTGTTGTGTGACTCTGGTAACTAGAGATCCCTCAGACCCTTTTAG
TCAGTGTGGAAAATCTCTAGCAGTGGCGCCCGAACAGGGACTTGAAAGCGAAAGGGAAACCAGAGGAGCT
CTCTCGACGCAGGACTCGGCTTGCTGAAGCGCGCACGGCAAGAGGCGAGGGGCGGCGACTGGTGAGTACG
CCAAAAATTTTGACTAGCGGAGGCTAGAAGGAGAGAGATGGGTGCGAGAGCGTCAGTATTAAGCGGGGGA
GAATTAGATCGCGATGGGAAAAAATTCGGTTAAGGCCAGGGGGAAAGAAAAAATATAAATTAAAACATAT
AGTATGGGCAAGCAGGGAGCTAGAACGATTCGCAGTTAATCCTGGCCTGTTAGAAACATCAGAAGGCTGT
AGACAAATACTGGGACAGCTACAACCATCCCTTCAGACAGGATCAGAAGAACTTAGATCATTATATAATA
CAGTAGCAACCCTCTATTGTGTGCATCAAAGGATAGAGATAAAAGACACCAAGGAAGCTTTAGACAAGAT
AGAGGAAGAGCAAAACAAAAGTAAGACCACCGCACAGCAAGCGGCCGCTGATCTTCAGACCTGGAGGAGG
AGATATGAGGGACAATTGGAGAAGTGAATTATATAAATATAAAGTAGTAAAAATTGAACCATTAGGAGTA
GCACCCACCAAGGCAAAGAGAAGAGTGGTGCAGAGAGAAAAAAGAGCAGTGGGAATAGGAGCTTTGTTCC
TTGGGTTCTTGGGAGCAGCAGGAAGCACTATGGGCGCAGCGTCAATGACGCTGACGGTACAGGCCAGACA
ATTATTGTCTGGTATAGTGCAGCAGCAGAACAATTTGCTGAGGGCTATTGAGGCGCAACAGCATCTGTTG
CAACTCACAGTCTGGGGCATCAAGCAGCTCCAGGCAAGAATCCTGGCTGTGGAAAGATACCTAAAGGATC
AACAGCTCCTGGGGATTTGGGGTTGCTCTGGAAAACTCATTTGCACCACTGCTGTGCCTTGGAATGCTAG
TTGGAGTAATAAATCTCTGGAACAGATTTGGAATCACACGACCTGGATGGAGTGGGACAGAGAAATTAAC
AATTACACAAGCTTAATACACTCCTTAATTGAAGAATCGCAAAACCAGCAAGAAAAGAATGAACAAGAAT
TATTGGAATTAGATAAATGGGCAAGTTTGTGGAATTGGTTTAACATAACAAATTGGCTGTGGTATATAAA
ATTATTCATAATGATAGTAGGAGGCTTGGTAGGTTTAAGAATAGTTTTTGCTGTACTTTCTATAGTGAAT
AGAGTTAGGCAGGGATATTCACCATTATCGTTTCAGACCCACCTCCCAACCCCGAGGGGACCCAGAGAGG
GCCTATTTCCCATGATTCCTTCATATTTGCATATACGATACAAGGCTGTTAGAGAGATAATTAGAATTAA
TTTGACTGTAAACACAAAGATATTAGTACAAAATACGTGACGTAGAAAGTAATAATTTCTTGGGTAGTTT
GCAGTTTTAAAATTATGTTTTAAAATGGACTATCATATGCTTACCGTAACTTGAAAGTATTTCGATTTCT
TGGCTTTATATATCTTGTGGAAAGGACGAAACACCGTTATAAAGTTCTGGTTTCAGGTTTTAGAGCTAGA
AATAGCAAGTTAAAATAAGGCTAGTCCGTTATCAACTTGAAAAAGTGGCACCGAGTCGGTGCTTTTTTAA
GCTTGGCGTAACTAGATCTTGAGACAAATGGCAGTATTCATCCACAATTTTAAAAGAAAAGGGGGGATTG
GGGGGTACAGTGCAGGGGAAAGAATAGTAGACATAATAGCAACAGACATACAAACTAAAGAATTACAAAA
ACAAATTACAAAAATTCAAAATTTTCGGGTTTATTACAGGGACAGCAGAGATCCACTTTGGCGCCGGCTC
GAGGGGG
Features (pLannotate 1.2.2; 29 found; start..end, strand, type, name):
     14..80      +  CDS            small t antigen (fragment): SV40 (simian virus 40) small t antigen
    106..317     +  promoter       EF-1α core promoter: core promoter for human elongation factor EF-1α
    318..1256    +  intron         EF-1α intron A: intron upstream of the start codon of human EF-1α
   1278..1877    +  CDS            PuroR (fragment): puromycin N-acetyltransferase; pac from Streptomyces; confers resistance to puromycin
   1893..2481    +  misc_feature   WPRE: woodchuck hepatitis virus posttranscriptional regulatory element
   2532..2551    +  misc_feature   cPPT/CTS (fragment): central polypurine tract and central termination sequence of HIV-1
   2553..2786    +  LTR            3' LTR (ΔU3): self-inactivating 3' long terminal repeat (LTR) from HIV-1
   2864..2985    +  polyA_signal   SV40 poly(A) signal: SV40 polyadenylation signal
   3025..3160    +  rep_origin     SV40 ori: SV40 origin of replication
   3181..3199    -  promoter       T7 promoter: promoter for bacteriophage T7 RNA polymerase
   3207..3362    +  CDS            lacZα (fragment): LacZα fragment of β-galactosidase; lacZ fragment
   3367..3795    +  rep_origin     f1 ori (sequence partly withheld): f1 bacteriophage origin of replication; arrow indicates direction of (+) strand synthesis
   3848..3952    +  promoter       AmpR promoter: bla
   3953..4813    +  CDS            AmpR: β-lactamase; bla; confers resistance to ampicillin, carbenicillin, and related antibiotics
   4984..5572    +  rep_origin     ori: high-copy-number ColE1/pMB1/pBR322/pUC origin of replication
   5755..5847    +  CDS            lacI (fragment): lac repressor; lacI; The lac repressor binds to the lac operator to inhibit transcription in E. coli. This inhibition can be relieved by adding lactose or isopropyl-β-D-thiogalactopyranoside (IPTG).
   5860..5881    +  protein_bind   CAP binding site: CAP binding activates transcription in the presence of cAMP. E. coli catabolite activator protein
   5896..5926    +  promoter       lac promoter: promoter for the E. coli lac operon
   5934..5950    +  protein_bind   lac operator: The lac repressor binds to the lac operator to inhibit transcription in E. coli. This inhibition can be relieved by adding lactose or isopropyl-β-D-thiogalactopyranoside (IPTG). lac repressor encoded by lacI
   5995..6013    +  promoter       T3 promoter: promoter for bacteriophage T3 RNA polymerase
   6041..6267    +  promoter       RSV promoter: Rous sarcoma virus enhancer/promoter
   6268..6448    +  LTR            5' LTR (truncated): truncated 5' long terminal repeat (LTR) from HIV-1
   6495..6620    +  misc_feature   HIV-1 Ψ: packaging signal of human immunodeficiency virus type 1
   6604..6967    +  CDS            HIV-1 gag (fragment): gag protein from human immunodeficiency virus 1; gag
   7113..7346    +  misc_feature   RRE: The Rev response element (RRE) of HIV-1 allows for Rev-dependent mRNA export from the nucleus to the cytoplasm.
   7723..7749    +  CDS            Rev (fragment): human immunodeficiency virus 1 (HIV-1) Rev protein; rev; enhances nuclear export of unspliced and incompletely spliced viral mRNAs
   7753..7993    +  promoter       U6 promoter: RNA polymerase III promoter for human U6 snRNA
   8023..8098    +  misc_RNA       gRNA scaffold: guide RNA scaffold for the Streptococcus pyogenes CRISPR/Cas9 system
   8154..8271    +  misc_feature   cPPT/CTS: central polypurine tract and central termination sequence of HIV-1
