[The description below was written by a language model from this plasmid's Addgene catalogue record and pLannotate feature annotations shown in this document.]
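Description:
SGK3 gRNA (BRDN0001146281) is a third-generation lentiviral CRISPR guide plasmid built on the lentiGuide-Puro backbone, carrying a single guide RNA directed against human SGK3 (the record also lists the C8orf44-SGK3 readthrough locus, and the guide was designed against several SGK3 reference transcripts). In bacteria it is maintained as a high-copy plasmid through a ColE1/pUC-type origin with ampicillin selection from the bla gene. The backbone also carries an f1 origin, an SV40 origin and poly(A) signal, and remnants of lac and T7/T3 cloning-vector sequences.

The viral genome is driven by a chimeric RSV promoter fused to a truncated HIV-1 5' LTR, which makes transcription Tat-independent. This is followed by the Ψ packaging signal with a partial gag sequence, the Rev response element for nuclear export of the full-length RNA, and a cPPT/CTS element. It ends in a U3-deleted, self-inactivating 3' LTR. Two expression units sit between the LTRs. A human U6 RNA polymerase III promoter transcribes the 20-nt SGK3 spacer joined to the Streptococcus pyogenes Cas9 guide scaffold. Downstream, an EF-1α core promoter with its intron A drives the puromycin N-acetyltransferase gene, with a WPRE to enhance transcript expression, so that transduced mammalian cells can be selected with puromycin.

The plasmid does not encode Cas9, so it is meant to be used with a separate Cas9 lentivector or in cells already expressing Cas9, where it directs cutting and knockout of the SGK3 kinase gene. It belongs to a human kinome guide collection associated with work on optimised sgRNA design. The cloning method is not recorded.
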