Addgene plasmid #75541: SGK3 gRNA (BRDN0001146281)
Purpose: 3rd generation lentiviral gRNA plasmid targeting human SGK3
Depositing lab: John Doench & David Root. Depositing organization: Broad Institute. Publication: Optimized sgRNA design to maximize activity and minimize off-target effects of CRISPR-Cas9. Doench JG, Fusi N, Sullender M, Hegde M, Vaimberg EW, Donovan KF, Smith I, Tothova Z, Wilen C, Orchard R, Virgin HW, Listgarten J, Root DE. Nat Biotechnol. 2016 Jan 18. doi: 10.1038/nbt.3437. PubMed 26780180.
Backbone
  Vector backbone: lentiGuide-Puro
  Backbone manufacturer: Zhang Lab (Addgene plasmid # 52963)
  Vector type: Mammalian Expression, Lentiviral, CRISPR
  Selectable markers: Puromycin
Growth in bacteria
  Bacterial resistance: Ampicillin, 100 μg/mL
  Growth temperature: 37°C
  Growth strain: DH5alpha
  Copy number: High Copy
Gene/Insert
  Gene/Insert name: C8orf44-SGK3,SGK3 (alt names: SGK3; NM_001033578.2)
  gRNA/shRNA sequence: TTATAAAGTTCTGGTTTCAG
  Species: H. sapiens (human)
  Entrez Gene: SGK3 (a.k.a. CISK, SGK2, SGKL)
  Promoter: hU6
  Cloning method: Unknown
  Sequencing primers: 5′ U6-F; 3′ pS2-R
Terms and licenses: Academic/Nonprofit Terms; Industry Terms: Not Available to Industry
Depositor comments: The gRNA was designed to target the following Genbank reference sequence(s): NM_001033578.2,NM_001204173.1,NM_013257.4,NM_170709.2. Note that this plasmid does NOT contain Cas9. It should be used in conjunction with lentiCas9-Blast (Addgene #52962) or otherwise with cell lines already expressing Cas9. Browse the full kinome gRNA library at http://www.addgene.org/pooled-library/broadgpp-human-kinome/ or visit http://www.broadinstitute.org/rnai/public/ for detailed protocols and information.
How to cite: SGK3 gRNA (BRDN0001146281) was a gift from John Doench & David Root (Addgene plasmid # 75541 ; http://n2t.net/addgene:75541 ; RRID:Addgene_75541)
