>Addgene plasmid #75541 | SGK3 gRNA (BRDN0001146281) | depositor partial sequence | sequence record 143001 | Target Sequence
TTATAAAGTTCTGGTTTCAG
