>Addgene plasmid #75541 | SGK3 gRNA (BRDN0001146281) | addgene partial sequence | sequence record 148435 | hU6-F 5'-GAGGGCCTATTTCCCATGATT-3'
ATTAGAATTAATTTGACTGTAAACACAAAGATATTAGTACAAAATACGTGACGTAGAAAGTAATAATTTC
TTGGGTAGTTTGCAGTTTTAAAATTATGTTTTAAAATGGACTATCATATGCTTACCGTAACTTGAAAGTA
TTTCGATTTCTTGGCTTTATATATCTTGTGGAAAGGACGAAACACCGTTATAAAGTTCTGGTTTCAGGTT
TTAGAGCTAGAAATAGCAAGTTAAAATAAGGCTAGTCCGTTATCAACTTGAAAAAGTGGCACCGAGTCGG
TGCTTTTTTAAGCTTGGCGTAACTAGATCTTGAGACAAATGGCAGTATTCATCCACAATTTTAAAAGAAA
AGGGGGGATTGGGGGGTACAGTGCAGGGGAAAGAATAGTAGACATAATAGCAACAGACATACAAACTAAA
GAATTACAAAAACAAATTACAAAAATTCAAAATTTTCGGGTTTATTACAGGGACAGCAGAGATCCACTTT
GGCGCCGGCTCGAGGGGGCCCGGGTGCAAAGATGGATAAAGTTTTAAACAGAGAGGAATCTTTGCAGCTA
ATGGACCTTCTAGGTCTTGAAAGGAGTGGGAATTGGCTCCGGTGCCCGTCAGTGGGCAGAGCGCACATCG
CCCACAGTCCCCGAGAAGTTGGGGGGAGGGGTCGGCAATTGATCCGGTGCCTAGAGAAGGTGGCGCGGGG
TAAACTGGGAAAGTGATGTCGTGTACTGGCTCCGCC
